Addgene plasmid #91049: pMOD_A3301
Purpose: Module A, Promoter: 35S, Gene: TALE-VP64_1 backbone with Esp3I ccdb cassette for repeat cloning, Terminator: none (ends with P2A to be fused to TALE-VP64_ 2)
Depositing lab: Daniel Voytas. Depositing organization: University of Minnesota. Publication: A multi-purpose toolkit to enable advanced genome engineering in plants. Cermak T, Curtin SJ, Gil-Humanes J, Cegan R, Kono TJY, Konecna E, Belanto JJ, Starker CG, Mathre JW, Greenstein RL, Voytas DF. Plant Cell. 2017 May 18. pii: tpc.00922.2016. doi: 10.1105/tpc.16.00922. PubMed 28522548.
Backbone
  Vector backbone: pMOD_A1001
  Vector type: TALEN
Growth in bacteria
  Bacterial resistance: Ampicillin, 100 μg/mL
  Growth temperature: 37°C
  Growth strain: ccdB Survival
  Copy number: High Copy
Gene/Insert
  Gene/Insert name: TALE-VP64_1 backbone with Esp3I ccdb cassette for repeat cloning
  Species: Synthetic
  Promoter: 35S
  Cloning method: Gibson Cloning
  Sequencing primers: 5′ unknown
Terms and licenses: Academic/Nonprofit Terms; Industry Terms: Not Available to Industry
How to cite: pMOD_A3301 was a gift from Daniel Voytas (Addgene plasmid # 91049 ; http://n2t.net/addgene:91049 ; RRID:Addgene_91049)
