[The description below was written by a language model from this plasmid's Addgene catalogue record and pLannotate feature annotations shown in this document.]
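Description:
pMOD_A3301 is a "module A" entry plasmid from a modular plant genome-engineering toolkit, built on the pMOD_A1001 backbone and catalogued as a TALEN-type vector, although its payload is a TALE transcriptional activator scaffold rather than a nuclease. It is a high-copy bacterial plasmid with a ColE1/pUC-type origin and an ampicillin resistance gene (β-lactamase with its own promoter). Because it carries an active ccdB toxin gene, it is maintained in a ccdB-tolerant E. coli strain.

The expression unit is driven by the CaMV 35S promoter, a strong constitutive plant promoter. Downstream lies a synthetic open reading frame that begins with a region matching part of a 3xFLAG epitope tag. This is followed by TALE N-terminal sequence (annotated by homology to Xanthomonas AvrXa10) and then TALE C-terminal sequence (annotated as AvrBs3-like). Between these two flanks, in reverse orientation, sits a ccdB cassette, with a partial ccdA match and a short PDK intron-like fragment. According to the record, this cassette is bordered by Esp3I sites. A custom TALE repeat array can therefore be inserted by type IIS cloning, displacing ccdB and giving counter-selection against uncut parental plasmid in standard strains.

After the C-terminal TALE region, a short match to VP16 minimal activation-domain repeats corresponds to the VP64 activator named in the record. The unit has no terminator. It ends instead in a P2A ribosome-skipping peptide, so that in the assembled construct it can be fused in frame to a second TALE-VP64 module. The two programmable activators would then be expressed from a single 35S transcript, for targeted gene activation in plants.
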