Features (pLannotate 1.2.2; 12 found; start..end, strand, type, name):
     80..668     +  rep_origin     ori: high-copy-number ColE1/pMB1/pBR322/pUC origin of replication
   1366..1707    +  promoter       CaMV 35S promoter: strong constitutive promoter from cauliflower mosaic virus
   1787..1810    +  CDS            3xFLAG (fragment): three tandem FLAG® epitope tags
   1847..2578    +  CDS            avrXa10 (fragment): AVX10_XANOO - Experimental evidence at protein level: Swiss-Prot protein existence level 1. Avirulence protein. Induces the hypersensitive response (HR)in rice plants carrying the resistance gene Xa10. Activity depends on the presence of the core repeat domains; replacement with repeat domains from other proteins (AvrBs3 of X.euvesicatoria (AC P14727) or AvrXa7 of this organism) does not elicit the HR. Probably acts as a transcription factor in its host plant (rice) to induce plant resistance or disease. From Xanthomonas oryzae pv. oryzae.
   2588..2890    -  CDS            ccdB: CCDB_ECOLI - Also known as G, letB, letD. Experimental evidence at protein level: Swiss-Prot protein existence level 1. Toxic component of a type II toxin-antitoxin (TA) system, functioning in plasmid maintainence. Responsible for the post- segregational killing (PSK) of plasmid-free cells, also referred to as a plasmid addiction system. Half-life of over 2 hours. Cell killing by CcdB is accompanied by filamentation, defects in chromosome and plasmid segregation, defects in cell division, formation of anucleate cells, decreased DNA synthesis and plasmid loss. Interferes with the activity of DN
   2895..3053    -  CDS            ccdA (fragment): CCDA_ECO57 - Also known as H, letA. Experimental evidence at protein level: Swiss-Prot protein existence level 1. Antitoxin component of a type II toxin-antitoxin (TA) system which inhibits the post-segregational killing (PSK) of plasmid-free cells, also referred to as a plasmid addiction system. Binds to and blocks the activity of CcdB; will also remove bound CcdB protein from the CcdB-GyrA complex by forming a CcdA-CcdB complex, a process termed rejuvenation. Functions as a transcriptional corepressor for the ccdAB operon, repression also requires CcdB (By similarity). From Escherichia coli
   3144..3209    -  intron         PDK intron (fragment): pdk; modified pyruvate orthophosphate dikinase intron from Flaveria trinervia 3.0
   3214..3864    +  CDS            avrBs3 (fragment): AVRB3_XANEU - Experimental evidence at protein level: Swiss-Prot protein existence level 1. Avirulence protein. Acts as a transcription factor in C.annuum plants. In susceptible plants lacking the Bs3 resistance gene induces expression of a number of genes, including genes homologous to a family of auxin-induced genes, alpha-expansin genes, pectate lyase, anthocyanidin glucoside rhamnosyl transferase and at least one transcription factor, UPA20. Their expression leads to plant hypertrophy in mesophyll cells, probably mainly mediated by UPA20 (PubMed:17962565). In resistant plants induces the h
   3994..4010    +  CDS            VP96 (fragment): 6 tandem repeats of the minimal activation domain of herpes simplex virus VP16 (Cheng et al., 2013)
   4051..4090    +  CDS            P2A (fragment): 2A peptide from porcine teschovirus-1 polyprotein Eukaryotic ribosomes fail to insert a peptide bond between the Gly and Pro residues, yielding separate polypeptides.
   4145..4245    +  promoter       AmpR promoter: bla
   4246..5106    +  CDS            AmpR: β-lactamase; bla; confers resistance to ampicillin, carbenicillin, and related antibiotics
>Addgene plasmid #91049 | pMOD_A3301 | addgene full sequence | sequence record 181839 | Addgene NGS Result
GCCTTGACGGCAAAATCCCTTAACGTGAGTTTTCGTTCCACTGAGCGTCAGACCCCGTAGAAAAGATCAA
AGGATCTTCTTGAGATCCTTTTTTTCTGCGCGTAATCTGCTGCTTGCAAACAAAAAAACCACCGCTACCA
GCGGTGGTTTGTTTGCCGGATCAAGAGCTACTAACTCTTTTTCCGAAGGTAACTGGCTTCAGCAGAGCGC
AGATACCAAATACTGTTCTTCTAGTGTAGCCGTAGTTAGGCCACCACTTCAAGAACTCTGTAGCACCGCC
TACATACCTCGCTCTGCTAATCCTGTTACCAGTGGCTGCTGCCAGTGGCGATAAGTCGTGTCTTACCGGG
TTGGACTCAAGACGATAGTTACCGGATAAGGCGCAGCGGTCGGGCTGAACGGGGGGTTCGTGCTCACAGC
CCAGCTTGGAGCGAACGACCTACACCGAACTGAGATACCTACAGCGTGAGCTATGAGAAAGCGCCACGCT
TCCCGAAGGGAGAAAGGCGGACAGGTATCCGGTAAGCGGCAGGGTCGGAACAGGAGAGCGCACGAGGGAG
CTTCCAGGGGGAAACGCCTGGTATCTTTATAGTCCTGTCGGGTTTCGCCACCTCTGACTTGAGCGTCGAT
TTTTGTGATGCTCGTCAGGGGGGCGGAGCCTATGGAAAAACGCCAGCAACGCGGCCTTTTTACGGTTCCT
GGCCTTTTGCTGGCCTTTTGCTCACATGTTCTTTCCTGCGTTATCCCCTGATTCTGTGGATAACCGTATT
ACCGCCTTTGAGTGAGCTGATACCGCTCGCCGCAGCCGAACGACCGAGCGCAGCGAGTCAGTGAGCGAGG
AAGCGGAAGAGCGCCCACCTGCTCATGATCGGCGCGCCAGATTTGCCTTTTCAATTTCAGAAAGAATGCT
AACCCACAGATGGTTAGAGAGGCTTACGCAGCAGGTATCATCAAGACGATCTACCCGAGCAATAATCTCC
AGGAAATCAAATACCTTCCCAAGAAGGTTAAAGATGCAGTCAAAAGATTCAGGACTAACTGCATCAAGAA
CACAGAGAAAGATATATTTCTCAAGATCAGAAGTACTATTCCAGTATGGACGATTCAAGGCTTGCTTCAC
AAACCAAGGCAAGTAATAGAGATTGGAGTCTCTAAAAAGGTAGTTCCCACTGAATCAAAGGCCATGGAGT
CAAAGATTCAAATAGAGGACCTAACAGAACTCGCCGTAAAGACTGGCGAACAGTTCATACAGAGTCTCTT
ACGACTCAATGACAAGAAGAAAATCTTCGTCAACATGGTGGAGCACGACACACTTGTCTACTCCAAAAAT
ATCAAAGATACAGTCTCAGAAGACCAAAGGGCAATTGAGACTTTTCAACAAAGGGTAATATCCGGAAACC
TCCTCGGATTCCATTGCCCAGCTATCTGTCACTTTATTGTGAAGATAGTGGAAAAGGAAGGTGGCTCCTA
CAAATGCCATCATTGCGATAAAGGAAAGGCCATCGTTGAAGATGCCTCTGCCGACAGTGGTCCCAAAGAT
GGACCCCCACCCACGAGGAGCATCGTGGAAAAAGAAGACGTTCCAACCACGTCTTCAAAGCAAGTGGATT
GATGTGATATCTCCACTGACGTAAGGGATGACGCACAATCCCACTATCCTTCGCAAGACCCTTCCTCTAT
ATAAGGAAGTTCATTTCATTTGGAGAGAACACGGGGGACTCCTGCAGGAAAAATGGCTTCCTCCGATTAT
AAGGATCACGATGGCGACTACAAGGACCACGATATTGACTACAAAGACGATGACGATAAAATGGCTCCTA
AGAAAAAGCGCAAAGTCGGTATCCATGGCGTTCCCGCTAGCGTGTCCCGGACCCGGCTGCCATCTCCCCC
TGCGCCCTCTCCTGCGTTCTCGGCGGGCAGCTTCAGCGATCTGCTCCGTCCGTTCGATCCGTCGCTTCTT
GATACATCGCTTCTTGATTCGATGCCTGCCGTCGGCACGCCGCATACAGCGGCTGCCCCAGCAGAGTGGG
ATGAGGCGCAATCGGCTCTGCGTGCAGCCGATGACCCGCCACCCACCGTGCGTGTCGCTGTCACTGCCGC
GCGGCCGCCGCGCGCCAAGCCGGCCCCGCGACGGCGTGCTGCGCAACCCTCCGACGCTTCGCCGGCCGCG
CAGGTTGATCTACGCACGCTCGGCTACAGTCAGCAGCAGCAAGAGAAGATCAAACCGAAGGTGCGTTCGA
CAGTGGCGCAGCACCACGAGGCACTGGTGGGCCATGGGTTTACACACGCGCACATCGTTGCGCTCAGCCA
ACACCCGGCAGCGTTAGGGACCGTCGCTGTCACGTATCAGCACATAATCACGGCGTTGCCAGAGGCGACA
CACGAAGACATCGTTGGCGTCGGCAAACAGTGGTCCGGCGCACGCGCCCTGGAGGCCTTGCTCACGGATG
CGGGGGAGTTGAGAGGTCCGCCGTTACAGTTGGACACAGGCCAACTTGTGAAGATTGCAAAACGTGGCGG
CGTGACCGCAATGGAGGCAGTGCATGCCAGCAGGAATGCGTTAACAGGTGCCCCCCTGGAGACGTTATAT
TCCCCAGAACATCAGGTTAATGGCGTTTTTGATGTCATTTTCGCGGTGGCTGAGATCAGCCACTTCTTCC
CCGATAACGGAAACCGGCACACTGGCCATATCGGTGGTCATCATGCGCCAGCTTTCATCCCCGATATGCA
CCACCGGGTAAAGTTCACGGGAGACTTTATCTGACAGCAGACGTGCACTGGCCAGGGGGATCACCATCCG
TCGCCCGGGCGTGTCAATAATATCACTCTGTACATCCACAAACAGACGATAACGGCTCTCTCTTTTATAG
GTGTAAACCTTAAACTGCATTTCACCAGCCCCTGTTCTCGTCAGCAAAAGAGCCGTTCATTTCAATAAAC
CGGGCGACCTCAGCCATCCCTTCCTGATTTTCCGCTTTCCAGCGTTCGGCACGCAGACGACGGGCTTCAT
TCTGCATGGTTGTGCTTACCAGACCGGAGATATTGACATCATATATGCCTTGAGCAACTGATAGCTGTCG
CTGTCAACTGTCACTGTAATACGCTGCTTCATAGCATACCTCCTTTTGACATACTTCGGGTATACATATC
AGTATATATTCTTATACCGCAAAAATCAGCGCGCAAATACGCATACTGTTATCTGGCTTCGTCTCCAACG
ACCACCTCGTCGCCTTGGCCTGCCTCGGCGGACGTCCTGCCATGGATGCAGTGAAAAAGGGATTGCCGCA
CGCGCCGGAATTGATCAGAAGAGTCAATCGCCGTATTGGCGAACGCACGTCCCATCGCGTTGCCGACTAC
GCGCAAGTGGTTCGCGTGCTGGAGTTTTTCCAGTGCCACTCCCACCCAGCGTACGCATTTGATGAGGCCA
TGACGCAGTTCGGGATGAGCAGGAACGGGTTGGTACAGCTCTTTCGCAGAGTGGGCGTCACCGAACTCGA
AGCCCGCGGTGGAACGCTCCCCCCAGCCTCGCAGCGTTGGGACCGTATCCTCCAGGCATCAGGGATGAAA
AGGGCCAAACCGTCCCCTACTTCAGCTCAAACACCGGATCAGGCGTCTTTGCATGCATTCGCCGATTCGC
TGGAGCGTGACCTTGATGCGCCCAGCCCAATGCACGAGGGAGATCAGACGCGGGCAAGCAGCCGTAAACG
GTCCCGATCGGATCGTGCTGTCACCGGCCCCTCCGCACAGCAGGCTGTCGAGGTGCGCGTTCCCGAACAG
CGCGATGCGCTGCATTTGCCCCTCAGCTGGAGGGTAAAACGCCCGCGTACCAGGATCTGGGGCGGCCTCC
CGGATCCGGGTTCAGGACGGGCTGACGCATTGGACGATTTTGATCTGGATATGCTGGGAAGTGACGCCCT
CGATGATTTTGACCTTGACATGCTTGGTTCGGATGCCCTTGATGACTTTGACCTCGACATGCTCGGCAGT
GACGCCCTTGATGATTTCGACCTGGACATGCTGATTAACTCTAGAAGTTCCGGAAGCGGCGCCACGAACT
TCTCTCTGTTAAAGCAAGCAGGGGACGTGGGCAGGTGATGAAAAGCCTTAGGGTCAGGTGGCACTTTTCG
GGGAAATGTGCGATGAACCCCTATTTGTTTATTTTTCTAAATACATTCAAATATGTATCCGCTAATGAGA
CAATAACCCTGATAAATGCTTCAATTATATTGAAAAAGGAAGAGTATGAGTATCCAACATTTCCGTGTCG
CCCTTATTCCCTTTTTTGCGGCCTTCTGCCTTCCTGTTTTTGCTCACCCAGAAACGCTGGTGAAAGTAAA
AGATGCTGAAGATCAGTTGGGTGCCCGAGTGGGTTACATTGAACTGGATCTCAACAGCGGCAAAATCTTA
GAGAGTTTTCGCCCCGAAGAACGCTTCCCAATGATGAGCACTTTCAAAGTTCTGCTATGTGGCGCGGTGT
TATCCCGTATTGATGCTGGGCAAGAGCAACTCGGTCGCCGCATACACTATTCTCAGAATGACTTGGTTGA
GTATTCACCAGTCACAGAAAAGCATCTTACGGATGGCATGACAGTAAGAGAATTATGTAGTGCTGCCATA
ACCATGAGTGATAACACTGCGGCCAACTTACTTCTGACAACGATTGGAGGACCGAAGGAGCTAACCGCTT
TTTTGCACAACATGGGGGATCATGTAACTCGCCTTGATCGTTGGGAACCGGAGCTGAATGAAGCCATACC
AAACGACGAGCGTGACACCACGATGCCTGTAGCAATGGCAACAACTCTCCGCAAACTATTAACTGGCGAA
CTACTTACTCTTGCTTCACGCCAGCAACTCATTGACTGGATGGAGGCGGACAAAGTTGCAGGACCACTTC
TGCGCTCGGCACTTCCGGCTGGCTGGTTTATTGCTGATAAATCTGGAGCCGGTGAGCGTGGGTCTCGCGG
TATCATTGCAGCACTGGGGCCAGATGGTAAGCCCTCCCGTATCGTAGTTATCTACACGACGGGGAGTCAG
GCAACTATGGATGAACGAAATAGACAGATCGCTGAGATAGGTGCCTCACTGATTAAGCATTGGTAACTGT
CAGACGAAGGGAAATAAATAGTAGCCCGCCTGATGTGCGGGCTTTTTTTTGGTGGTGGTTACCAGTGTCG
CTTAGCTACCGTAGGTCCTCTTAGGCGGTCCGATTAGCGACATAGTCATCAAT
